>Addgene plasmid #220357 | pSuperior.retro.neo GFP shScramble | addgene full sequence | sequence record 439163 | Addgene NGS Result
TGAAAGACCCCACCTGTAGGTTTGGCAAGCTAGCTTAAGTAACGCCATTTTGCAAGGCATGGAAAATACA
TAACTGAGAATAGAGAAGTTCAGATCAAGGTTAGGAACAGAGAGACAGCAGAATATGGGCCAAACAGGAT
ATCTGTGGTAAGCAGTTCCTGCCCCGGCTCAGGGCCAAGAACAGATGGTCCCCAGATGCGGTCCCGCCCT
CAGCAGTTTCTAGAGAACCATCAGATGTTTCCAGGGTGCCCCAAGGACCTGAAATGACCCTGTGCCTTAT
TTGAACTAACCAATCAGTTCGCTTCTCGCTTCTGTTCGCGCGCTTCTGCTCCCCGAGCTCAATAAAAGAG
CCCACAACCCCTCACTCGGCGCGCCAGTCCTCCGATAGACTGCGTCGCCCGGGTACCCGTATTCCCAATA
AAGCCTCTTGCTGTTTGCATCCGAATCGTGGACTCGCTGATCCTTGGGAGGGTCTCCTCAGATTGATTGA
CTGCCCACCTCGGGGGTCTTTCATTTGGAGGTTCCACCGAGATTTGGAGACCCCTGCCCAGGGACCACCG
ACCCCCCCGCCGGGAGGTAAGCTGGCCAGCGGTCGTTTCGTGTCTGTCTCTGTCTTTGTGCGTGTTTGTG
CCGGCATCTAATGTTTGCGCCTGCGTCTGTACTAGTTAGCTAACTAGCTCTGTATCTGGCGGACCCGTGG
TGGAACTGACGAGTTCTGAACACCCGGCCGCAACCCTGGGAGACGTCCCAGGGACTTTGGGGGCCGTTTT
TGTGGCCCGACCTGAGGAAGGGAGTCGATGTGGAATCCGACCCCGTCAGGATATGTGGTTCTGGTAGGAG
ACGAGAACCTAAAACAGTTCCCGCCTCCGTCTGAATTTTTGCTTTCGGTTTGGAACCGAAGCCGCGCGTC
TTGTCTGCTGCAGCGCTGCAGCATCGTTCTGTGTTGTCTCTGTCTGACTGTGTTTCTGTATTTGTCTGAA
AATTAGGGCCAGACTGTTACCACTCCCTTAAGTTTGACCTTAGGTCACTGGAAAGATGTCGAGCGGATCG
CTCACAACCAGTCGGTAGATGTCAAGAAGAGACGTTGGGTTACCTTCTGCTCTGCAGAATGGCCAACCTT
TAACGTCGGATGGCCGCGAGACGGCACCTTTAACCGAGACCTCATCACCCAGGTTAAGATCAAGGTCTTT
TCACCTGGCCCGCATGGACACCCAGACCAGGTCCCCTACATCGTGACCTGGGAAGCCTTGGCTTTTGACC
CCCCTCCCTGGGTCAAGCCCTTTGTACACCCTAAGCCTCCGCCTCCTCTTCCTCCATCCGCCCCGTCTCT
CCCCCTTGAACCTCCTCGTTCGACCCCGCCTCGATCCTCCCTTTATCCAGCCCTCACTCCTTCTCTAGGC
GCCGGAATTAGATCGATCTCTCGAGGTCGACGGTATCGATAAGCTTAAAAAGAACCGGATTATACTACAG
GTTCTCTTGAAACCTGTAGTATAATCCGGTTCGGGGATCTCTATCACTGATAGGGAACTTATAAGATTCC
CAAATCCAAAGACATTTCACGTTTATGGTGATTTCCCAGAACACATAGCGACATGCAAATATTGCAGGGC
GCCACTCCCCTGTCCCTCACAGCCATCTTCCTGCCAGGGCGCACGCGCGCTGGGTGTTCCCGCCTAGTGA
CACTGGGCCCGCGATTCCTTGGAGCGGGTTGATGACGTCAGCGTTCGAATTCTACCGGGTAGGGGAGGCG
CTTTTCCCAAGGCAGTCTGGAGCATGCGCTTTAGCAGCCCCGCTGGGCACTTGGCGCTACACAAGTGGCC
TCTGGCCTCGCACACATTCCACATCCACCGGCCGGTAGGCGCCAACCGGCTCCGTTCTTTGGTGGCCCCT
TCGCGCCACCTTCTACTCCTCCCCTAGTCAGGAAGTTCCCCCCCGCCCCGCAGCTCGCGTCGTGCAGGAC
GTGACAAATGGAAGTAGCACGTCTCACTAGTCTCGTGCAGATGGACAGCACCGCTGAGCAATGGAAGCGG
GTAGGCCTTTGGGGCAGCGGCCAATAGCAGCTTTGCTCCTTCGCTTTCTGGGCTCAGAGGCTGGGAAGGG
GTGGGTCCGGGGGCGGGCTCAGGGGCGGGCTCAGGGGCGGGGCGGGCGCCCGAAGGTCCTCCGGAGGCCC
GGCATTCTGCACGCTTCAAAAGCGCACGTCTGCCGCGCTGTTCTCCTCTTCCTCATCTCCGGGCCTTTCG
ACCTGCAGCCCAAGCTAGCTTACCGGTCGCCACCATGGTGAGCAAGGGCGAGGAGCTGTTCACCGGGGTG
GTGCCCATCCTGGTCGAGCTGGACGGCGACGTAAACGGCCACAAGTTCAGCGTGTCCGGCGAGGGCGAGG
GCGATGCCACCTACGGCAAGCTGACCCTGAAGTTCATCTGCACCACCGGCAAGCTGCCCGTGCCCTGGCC
CACCCTCGTGACCACCCTGACCTACGGCGTGCAGTGCTTCAGCCGCTACCCCGACCACATGAAGCAGCAC
GACTTCTTCAAGTCCGCCATGCCCGAAGGCTACGTCCAGGAGCGCACCATCTTCTTCAAGGACGACGGCA
ACTACAAGACCCGCGCCGAGGTGAAGTTCGAGGGCGACACCCTGGTGAACCGCATCGAGCTGAAGGGCAT
CGACTTCAAGGAGGACGGCAACATCCTGGGGCACAAGCTGGAGTACAACTACAACAGCCACAACGTCTAT
ATCATGGCCGACAAGCAGAAGAACGGCATCAAGGTGAACTTCAAGATCCGCCACAACATCGAGGACGGCA
GCGTGCAGCTCGCCGACCACTACCAGCAGAACACCCCCATCGGCGACGGCCCCGTGCTGCTGCCCGACAA
CCACTACCTGAGCACCCAGTCCGCCCTGAGCAAAGACCCCAACGAGAAGCGCGATCACATGGTCCTGCTG
GAGTTCGTGACCGCCGCCGGGATCACTCTCGGCATGGACGAGCTGTACAAGTCCGGACTCAGATCAGCTT
GATTCTTCTGACACAACAGTCTCGAACTTAAGGCTAGAGCCACCATGATTGAACAAGATGGATTGCACGC
AGGTTCTCCGGCCGCTTGGGTGGAGAGGCTATTCGGCTATGACTGGGCACAACAGACAATCGGCTGCTCT
GATGCCGCCGTGTTCCGGCTGTCAGCGCAGGGGCGCCCGGTTCTTTTTGTCAAGACCGACCTGTCCGGTG
CCCTGAATGAACTGCAGGACGAGGCAGCGCGGCTATCGTGGCTGGCCACGACGGGCGTTCCTTGCGCAGC
TGTGCTCGACGTTGTCACTGAAGCGGGAAGGGACTGGCTGCTATTGGGCGAAGTGCCGGGGCAGGATCTC
CTGTCATCTCACCTTGCTCCTGCCGAGAAAGTATCCATCATGGCTGATGCAATGCGGCGGCTGCATACGC
TTGATCCGGCTACCTGCCCATTCGACCACCAAGCGAAACATCGCATCGAGCGAGCACGTACTCGGATGGA
AGCCGGTCTTGTCGATCAGGATGATCTGGACGAAGAGCATCAGGGGCTCGCGCCAGCCGAACTGTTCGCC
AGGCTCAAGGCGCGCATGCCCGACGGCGAGGATCTCGTCGTGACCCATGGCGATGCCTGCTTGCCGAATA
TCATGGTGGAAAATGGCCGCTTTTCTGGATTCATCGACTGTGGCCGGCTGGGTGTGGCGGACCGCTATCA
GGACATAGCGTTGGCTACCCGTGATATTGCTGAAGAGCTTGGCGGCGAATGGGCTGACCGCTTCCTCGTG
CTTTACGGTATCGCCGCTCCCGATTCGCAGCGCATCGCCTTCTATCGCCTTCTTGACGAGTTCTTCTGAG
CGGGACTCTGGGGTTCGAAATGACCGACCAAGCGACGCCCAACCTGCCATCACGATGGCCGCAATAAAAT
ATCTTTATTTTCATTACATCTGTGTGTTGGTTTTTTGTGTGAATCGATAGCGATAAGGATCGGGGATGCA
TCGATAAAATAAAAGATTTTATTTAGTCTCCAGAAAAAGGGGGGAATGAAAGACCCCACCTGTAGGTTTG
GCAAGCTAGAGAACCATCAGATGTTTCCAGGGTGCCCCAAGGACCTGAAATGACCCTGTGCCTTATTTGA
ACTAACCAATCAGTTCGCTTCTCGCTTCTGTTCGCGCGCTTCTGCTCCCCGAGCTCAATAAAAGAGCCCA
CAACCCCTCACTCGGCGCGCCAGTCCTCCGATAGACTGCGTCGCCCGGGTACCCGTGTATCCAATAAACC
CTCTTGCAGTTGCATCCGACTTGTGGTCTCGCTGTTCCTTGGGAGGGTCTCCTCTGAGTGATTGACTACC
CGTCAGCGGGGGTCTTTCATGGGTAACAGTTTCTTGAAGTTGGAGAACAACATTCTGAGGGTAGGAGTCG
AATATTAAGTAATCCTGACTCAATTAGCCACTGTTTTGAATCCACATACTCCAATACTCCTGAAATAGTT
CATTATGGACAGCGCAGAAAGAGCTGGGGAGAATTGTGAAATTGTTATCCGCTCACAATTCCACACAACA
TACGAGCCGGAAGCATAAAGTGTAAAGCCTGGGGTGCCTAATGAGTGAGCTAACTCACATTAATTGCGTT
GCGCTCACTGCCCGCTTTCCAGTCGGGAAACCTGTCGTGCCAGCTGCATTAATGAATCGGCCAACGCGCG
GGGAGAGGCGGTTTGCGTATTGGGCGCTCTTCCGCTTCCTCGCTCACTGACTCGCTGCGCTCGGTCGTTC
GGCTGCGGCGAGCGGTATCAGCTCACTCAAAGGCGGTAATACGGTTATCCACAGAATCAGGGGATAACGC
AGGAAAGAACATGTGAGCAAAAGGCCAGCAAAAGGCCAGGAACCGTAAAAAGGCCGCGTTGCTGGCGTTT
TTCCATAGGCTCCGCCCCCCTGACGAGCATCACAAAAATCGACGCTCAAGTCAGAGGTGGCGAAACCCGA
CAGGACTATAAAGATACCAGGCGTTTCCCCCTGGAAGCTCCCTCGTGCGCTCTCCTGTTCCGACCCTGCC
GCTTACCGGATACCTGTCCGCCTTTCTCCCTTCGGGAAGCGTGGCGCTTTCTCATAGCTCACGCTGTAGG
TATCTCAGTTCGGTGTAGGTCGTTCGCTCCAAGCTGGGCTGTGTGCACGAACCCCCCGTTCAGCCCGACC
GCTGCGCCTTATCCGGTAACTATCGTCTTGAGTCCAACCCGGTAAGACACGACTTATCGCCACTGGCAGC
AGCCACTGGTAACAGGATTAGCAGAGCGAGGTATGTAGGCGGTGCTACAGAGTTCTTGAAGTGGTGGCCT
AACTACGGCTACACTAGAAGAACAGTATTTGGTATCTGCGCTCTGCTGAAGCCAGTTACCTTCGGAAAAA
GAGTTGGTAGCTCTTGATCCGGCAAACAAACCACCGCTGGTAGCGGTGGTTTTTTTGTTTGCAAGCAGCA
GATTACGCGCAGAAAAAAAGGATCTCAAGAAGATCCTTTGATCTTTTCTACGGGGTCTGACGCTCAGTGG
AACGAAAACTCACGTTAAGGGATTTTGGTCATGAGATTATCAAAAAGGATCTTCACCTAGATCCTTTTAA
ATTAAAAATGAAGTTTTAAATCAATCTAAAGTATATATGAGTAAACTTGGTCTGACAGTTACCAATGCTT
AATCAGTGAGGCACCTATCTCAGCGATCTGTCTATTTCGTTCATCCATAGTTGCCTGACTCCCCGTCGTG
TAGATAACTACGATACGGGAGGGCTTACCATCTGGCCCCAGTGCTGCAATGATACCGCGAGACCCACGCT
CACCGGCTCCAGATTTATCAGCAATAAACCAGCCAGCCGGAAGGGCCGAGCGCAGAAGTGGTCCTGCAAC
TTTATCCGCCTCCATCCAGTCTATTAATTGTTGCCGGGAAGCTAGAGTAAGTAGTTCGCCAGTTAATAGT
TTGCGCAACGTTGTTGCCATTGCTACAGGCATCGTGGTGTCACGCTCGTCGTTTGGTATGGCTTCATTCA
GCTCCGGTTCCCAACGATCAAGGCGAGTTACATGATCCCCCATGTTGTGCAAAAAAGCGGTTAGCTCCTT
CGGTCCTCCGATCGTTGTCAGAAGTAAGTTGGCCGCAGTGTTATCACTCATGGTTATGGCAGCACTGCAT
AATTCTCTTACTGTCATGCCATCCGTAAGATGCTTTTCTGTGACTGGTGAGTACTCAACCAAGTCATTCT
GAGAATAGTGTATGCGGCGACCGAGTTGCTCTTGCCCGGCGTCAATACGGGATAATACCGCGCCACATAG
CAGAACTTTAAAAGTGCTCATCATTGGAAAACGTTCTTCGGGGCGAAAACTCTCAAGGATCTTACCGCTG
TTGAGATCCAGTTCGATGTAACCCACTCGTGCACCCAACTGATCTTCAGCATCTTTTACTTTCACCAGCG
TTTCTGGGTGAGCAAAAACAGGAAGGCAAAATGCCGCAAAAAAGGGAATAAGGGCGACACGGAAATGTTG
AATACTCATACTCTTCCTTTTTCAATATTATTGAAGCATTTATCAGGGTTATTGTCTCATGAGCGGATAC
ATATTTGAATGTATTTAGAAAAATAAACAAATAGGGGTTCCGCGCACATTTCCCCGAAAAGTGCCACCTG
ACGTCTAAGAAACCATTATTATCATGACATTAACCTATAAAAATAGGCGTATCACGAGGCCCTTTCGTCT
CGCGCGTTTCGGTGATGACGGTGAAAACCTCTGACACATGCAGCTCCCGGAGACGGTCACAGCTTGTCTG
TAAGCGGATGCCGGGAGCAGACAAGCCCGTCAGGGCGCGTCAGCGGGTGTTGGCGGGTGTCGGGGCTGGC
TTAACTATGCGGCATCAGAGCAGATTGTACTGAGAGTGCACCATATGCGGTGTGAAATACCGCACAGATG
CGTAAGGAGAAAATACCGCATCAGGCGCCATTCGCCATTCAGGCTGCGCAACTGTTGGGAAGGGCGATCG
GTGCGGGCCTCTTCGCTATTACGCCAGCTGGCGAAAGGGGGATGTGCTGCAAGGCGATTAAGTTGGGTAA
CGCCAGGGTTTTCCCAGTCACGACGTTGTAAAACGACGGCGCAAGGAATGGTGCATGCAAGGAGATGGCG
CCCAACAGTCCCCCGGCCACGGGGCCTGCCACCATACCCACGCCGAAACAAGCGCTCATGAGCCCGAAGT
GGCGAGCCCGATCTTCCCCATCGGTGATGTCGGCGATATAGGCGCCAGCAACCGCACCTGTGGCGCCGGT
GATGCCGGCCACGATGCGTCCGGCGTAGAGGCGATTAGTCCAATTTGTTAAAGACAGGATATCAGTGGTC
CAGGCTCTAGTTTTGACTCAACAATATCACCAGCTGAAGCCTATAGAGTACGAGCCATAGATAAAATAAA
AGATTTTATTTAGTCTCCAGAAAAAGGGGGGAA
Features (pLannotate 1.2.2; 24 found; start..end, strand, type, name):
    579..920     +  misc_feature   MESV Ψ: packaging signal of murine embryonic stem cell virus
    987..1403    +  CDS            gag (truncated): truncated Moloney murine leukemia virus (MMLV) gag gene lacking the start codon
   1420..1446    -  misc_feature   MCS (fragment): pBluescript multiple cloning site
   1507..1526    -  promoter       PLtetO-1 promoter (fragment): modified phage lambda PL promoter with tet operator sites (Lutz and Bujard, 1997)
   1525..1726    -  promoter       H1 promoter (fragment): human H1 RNA promoter
   1737..2240    +  promoter       PGK promoter: mouse phosphoglycerate kinase 1 promoter
   2275..2991    +  CDS            EGFP: EGFP is a basic (constitutively fluorescent) green fluorescent protein published in 1996, derived from Aequorea victoria. It is reported to be a rapidly-maturing weak dimer with moderate acid sensitivity.
   3055..3846    +  CDS            neo: KKA2_KLEPN - Also known as kan, nptII. Experimental evidence at protein level: Swiss-Prot protein existence level 1. Resistance to kanamycin, neomycin, paromomycin, ribostamycin, butirosin and gentamicin B. From Klebsiella pneumoniae.
   3913..3961    +  polyA_signal   poly(A) signal: synthetic polyadenylation signal
   4035..4069    +  LTR            3' LTR (ΔU3) (fragment): self-inactivating 3' long terminal repeat (LTR) from Moloney murine leukemia virus
   4066..4360    +  LTR            3' LTR (ΔU3) (fragment): self-inactivating 3' long terminal repeat (LTR) from Moloney murine leukemia virus
   4522..4538    -  protein_bind   lac operator: The lac repressor binds to the lac operator to inhibit transcription in E. coli. This inhibition can be relieved by adding lactose or isopropyl-β-D-thiogalactopyranoside (IPTG). lac repressor encoded by lacI
   4546..4576    -  promoter       lac promoter: promoter for the E. coli lac operon
   4591..4612    -  protein_bind   CAP binding site: CAP binding activates transcription in the presence of cAMP. E. coli catabolite activator protein
   4625..4717    -  CDS            lacI (fragment): lac repressor; lacI; The lac repressor binds to the lac operator to inhibit transcription in E. coli. This inhibition can be relieved by adding lactose or isopropyl-β-D-thiogalactopyranoside (IPTG).
   4900..5488    -  rep_origin     ori: high-copy-number ColE1/pMB1/pBR322/pUC origin of replication
   5659..6519    -  CDS            AmpR: β-lactamase; bla; confers resistance to ampicillin, carbenicillin, and related antibiotics
   6520..6624    -  promoter       AmpR promoter: bla
   6719..6754    +  CDS            rop (fragment): Rop protein, which maintains plasmids at low copy number; rop
   6856..6955    +  misc_feature   bom (fragment): basis of mobility region from pBR322
   6961..7110    -  CDS            lacZα (fragment): LacZα fragment of β-galactosidase; lacZ fragment
   7110..7311    -  CDS            TcR (fragment): tetracycline efflux protein; tet; confers resistance to tetracycline
   7312..7410    +  CDS            env (fragment): murine leukemia virus gPr80 envelope polyprotein precursor; env; proteolytically cleaved into gp70SU and p15TM subunits
   7452..515     +  LTR            5' LTR (across the origin): 5' long terminal repeat from murine embryonic stem cell virus
