[The description below was written by a language model from this plasmid's Addgene catalogue record and pLannotate feature annotations shown in this document.]
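Description:
pSuperior.retro.neo GFP shScramble is a retroviral RNAi vector built on the commercial pSUPERIOR.retro.neo+gfp backbone and carrying a scrambled, non-targeting short hairpin RNA. It is propagated in E. coli as a high-copy plasmid through a ColE1/pUC-type origin with ampicillin selection (AmpR, β-lactamase). The remaining bacterial annotations (fragments of lacI, lacZα, rop, bom, TcR and the lac promoter/operator) are backbone remnants rather than functional parts of the payload.

The viral portion is flanked by a murine embryonic stem cell virus 5′ LTR and a U3-deleted, self-inactivating MMLV-type 3′ LTR. The MESV Ψ packaging signal and a truncated gag segment lacking its start codon allow the genomic RNA to be packaged when viral proteins are supplied in trans by a packaging cell line. Between the LTRs, the hairpin is driven by a human H1 RNA polymerase III promoter in the reverse orientation relative to the viral transcript. The short match annotated as a tet-operator-containing promoter abutting the H1 fragment points to a tet operator in this promoter, which would permit tetracycline-regulated knockdown in cells expressing the Tet repressor, although the record does not state this explicitly. The hairpin was inserted by restriction cloning between BglII (destroyed) and BamHI sites and is not itself annotated in the feature table. A separate, forward-oriented mouse PGK promoter precedes the EGFP and neomycin phosphotransferase coding sequences, followed by a synthetic poly(A) signal, so transduced cells can be tracked by green fluorescence and selected with G418.

The construct serves as the negative control for shRNA knockdown experiments, establishing the baseline effects of retroviral transduction, selection and hairpin expression alongside gene-targeting versions of the same vector.
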