Addgene plasmid #220357: pSuperior.retro.neo GFP shScramble
Purpose: Retroviral expression vector for an shScramble
Depositing lab: David Kashatus. Depositing organization: University of Virginia. Publication: Proteome-wide copy-number estimation from transcriptomics. Sweatt AJ, Griffiths CD, Groves SM, Paudel BB, Wang L, Kashatus DF, Janes KA. Mol Syst Biol. 2024 Sep 27. doi: 10.1038/s44320-024-00064-3. PubMed 39333715.
Backbone
  Vector backbone: pSUPERIOR.retro.neo+gfp
  Backbone manufacturer: Oligoengine
  Backbone size w/o insert (bp): 7385
  Vector type: Retroviral, RNAi
  Selectable markers: Neomycin (select with G418)
Growth in bacteria
  Bacterial resistance: Ampicillin, 100 μg/mL
  Growth temperature: 37°C
  Growth strain: NEB Stable
  Copy number: High Copy
Gene/Insert
  Gene/Insert name: shScramble
  gRNA/shRNA sequence: GAACCGGATTATACTACAGGT
  Promoter: H1
  Cloning method: Restriction Enzyme; 5′ cloning site BglII (destroyed during cloning); 3′ cloning site BamHI (not destroyed)
  Sequencing primers: 5′ GGAAGCCTTGGCTTTTG
Terms and licenses: Academic/Nonprofit Terms; Industry Terms: Not Available to Industry
Depositor comments: Also see the second reference: https://doi.org/10.1016/j.celrep.2019.07.031.
How to cite: pSuperior.retro.neo GFP shScramble was a gift from David Kashatus (Addgene plasmid # 220357 ; http://n2t.net/addgene:220357 ; RRID:Addgene_220357)
